Addgene plasmid #112518: pCON1-ProD.gfp
Purpose: ProD driven gfpmut3 expression with synTT
Depositing lab: Olivia Steele-Mortimer. Depositing organization: National Institute of Allergy and Infectious Diseases (NIAID). Publication: Predictable, Tunable Protein Production in Salmonella for Studying Host-Pathogen Interactions. Cooper KG, Chong A, Starr T, Finn CE, Steele-Mortimer O. Front Cell Infect Microbiol. 2017 Nov 16;7:475. doi: 10.3389/fcimb.2017.00475. eCollection 2017. PubMed 29201859.
Backbone
  Vector backbone: pFPV25.1
  Vector type: Bacterial Expression
Growth in bacteria
  Bacterial resistance: Ampicillin, 100 μg/mL
  Growth temperature: 37°C
  Growth strain: DH5alpha
  Copy number: Low Copy
Gene/Insert
  Gene/Insert name: ProD gfpmut3 TT
  Species: Synthetic
  Promoter: ProD
  Cloning method: Restriction Enzyme; 5′ cloning site unknown (unknown if destroyed)
Terms and licenses: Academic/Nonprofit Terms; Industry Terms: Not Available to Industry
How to cite: pCON1-ProD.gfp was a gift from Olivia Steele-Mortimer (Addgene plasmid # 112518 ; http://n2t.net/addgene:112518 ; RRID:Addgene_112518)
