[The description below was written by a language model from this plasmid's Addgene catalogue record and pLannotate feature annotations shown in this document.]
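Description:
pCON1-ProD.gfp is a bacterial expression plasmid of about 5.1 kb built on the pFPV25.1 backbone, designed for constitutive production of green fluorescent protein. It is propagated in E. coli under ampicillin selection, with β-lactamase expressed from its own bla promoter. Replication depends on a ColE1/pMB1-type origin. The annotation software labels this origin generically as high-copy, whereas the catalogue entry lists the plasmid as low copy. The backbone also carries a mobilisation region derived from RSF1010: an origin of transfer, mobC and a partial mobA. In principle this region allows the plasmid to be transferred by conjugation when a helper conjugative system is present. Only a short fragment of the RSF1010 oriV and a truncated piece of a tetracycline resistance gene remain, so these appear to be non-functional cloning remnants.

The payload is a synthetic cassette in which the ProD promoter drives gfpmut3, a rapidly maturing Aequorea victoria GFP variant. ProD is named in the catalogue entry but was not picked up as a feature by the annotation; it presumably lies in the unannotated stretch upstream of the GFP coding sequence. Downstream of the gene, past a short fragment of a pUC-type multiple cloning site, sit the rrnB T1 and phage T7Te terminators. This tandem pair corresponds to the "synTT" synthetic terminator described in the record and stops read-through from the reporter into the backbone. The depositor and repository-sequenced records differ by a few nucleotides in length but show the same feature order. According to the associated publication title, the plasmid belongs to a set of tools for predictable, tunable protein production in Salmonella, where it supplies fluorescent labelling of bacteria for host–pathogen interaction studies.
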