Features (pLannotate 1.2.2; 13 found; start..end, strand, type, name):
    217..930     +  CDS            GFPmut3: GFPmut3 is a basic (constitutively fluorescent) green fluorescent protein published in 1996, derived from Aequorea victoria. It is reported to be a very rapidly-maturing weak dimer.
    938..956     +  misc_feature   MCS (fragment): pUC18/19 multiple cloning site
    965..1036    +  terminator     rrnB T1 terminator: transcription terminator T1 from the E. coli rrnB gene
   1052..1079    +  terminator     T7Te terminator: phage T7 early transcription terminator
   1142..1293    +  CDS            TcR (fragment): tetracycline efflux protein; tet; confers resistance to tetracycline
   1288..1350    -  rep_origin     RSF1010 oriV (fragment): replication origin of the broad-host-range plasmid RSF1010; requires the RSF1010 RepA/B/C proteins for replication (Scholz et al., 1989)
   1380..1661    -  CDS            mobC: MOBC_ECOLX - Protein predicted: Swiss-Prot protein existence level 4. This protein is essential to promote the specific transfer of the plasmid in the presence of conjugative plasmids. From Escherichia coli.
   1692..1779    +  oriT           RSF1010 oriT: origin of transfer of the broad-host-range plasmid RSF1010 (Scholz et al., 1989)
   1860..3080    +  CDS            mobA (fragment): MOBA2_ECOLX - Also known as repB. Experimental evidence at protein level: Swiss-Prot protein existence level 1. Part of the relaxosome complex that is responsible for plasmid transfer during conjugation. Locally unwinds DNA and catalyzes the cleavage of one of the DNA strands at oriT. The cleaved strand is then transferred through the dedicated type IV secretion apparatus. MobA remains covalently linked at the 5' end of the strand, and once in the recipient cell, it probably catalyzes the rejoining of the two ends of the strand, re-forming the circular plasmid DNA. The primase activity of MobA
   3263..3851    -  rep_origin     ori: high-copy-number ColE1/pMB1/pBR322/pUC origin of replication
   4022..4882    -  CDS            AmpR: β-lactamase; bla; confers resistance to ampicillin, carbenicillin, and related antibiotics
   4883..4987    -  promoter       AmpR promoter: bla
   5088..19      +  misc_feature   MCS (fragment) (across the origin): pUC18/19 multiple cloning site
>Addgene plasmid #112518 | pCON1-ProD.gfp | depositor full sequence | sequence record 211971 | Full Sequence
TTCGAGCTCGGTACCCGGGCACAGCTAACACCACGTCGTCCCTATCTGCTGCCCTAGGTCTATGAGTGGT
TGCTGGATAACTTTACGGGCATGCATAAGGCTCGTATAATATATTCAGGGAGACCACAACGGTTTCCCTC
TACAAATAATTTTGTTTAACTTTAACTAGAGTCACACAGGAAAGTACTAGTCTAGATTTAAGAAGGAGAT
ATACATATGAGTAAAGGAGAAGAACTTTTCACTGGAGTTGTCCCAATTCTTGTTGAATTAGATGGTGATG
TTAATGGGCACAAATTTTCTGTCAGTGGAGAGGGTGAAGGTGATGCAACATACGGAAAACTTACCCTTAA
ATTTATTTGCACTACTGGAAAACTACCTGTTCCATGGCCAACACTTGTCACTACTTTCGGGTATGGTGTT
CAATGCTTTGCGAGATACCCAGATCATATGAAACAGCATGACTTTTTCAAGAGTGCCATGCCCGAAGGTT
ATGTACAGGAAAGAACTATATTTTTCAAAGATGACGGGAACTACAAGACACGTGCTGAAGTCAAGTTTGA
AGGTGATACCCTTGTTAATAGAATCGAGTTAAAAGGTATTGATTTTAAAGAAGATGGAAACATTCTTGGA
CACAAATTGGAATACAACTATAACTCACACAATGTATACATCATGGCAGACAAACAAAAGAATGGAATCA
AAGTTAACTTCAAAATTAGACACAACATTGAAGATGGAAGCGTTCAACTAGCAGACCATTATCAACAAAA
TACTCCAATTGGCGATGGCCCTGTCCTTTTACCAGACAACCATTACCTGTCCACACAATCTGCCCTTTCG
AAAGATCCCAACGAAAAGAGAGACCACATGGTCCTTCTTGAGTTTGTAACAGCTGCTGGGATTACACATG
GCATGGATGAACTATACAAATAAATCTCCTGCAGGCATGCAAGCTTCCAGGCATCAAATAAAACGAAAGG
CTCAGTCGAAAGACTGGGCCTTTCGTTTTATCTGTTGTTTGTCGGTGAACGCTCTCTACTAGAGTCACAC
TGGCTCACCTTCGGGTGGGCCTTTCTGCGTTTATAAAGCTTAATGCGGTAGTTTATCACAGTTAAATTGC
TAACGCAGTCAGGCACCGTGTATGAAATCTAACAATGCGCTCATCGTCATCCTCGGCACCGTCACCCTGG
ATGCTGTAGGCATAGGCTTGGTTATGCCGGTACTGCCGGGCCTCTTGCGGGATATCGTCCATTCCGACAG
CATCGCCAGTCACTATGGCGTGCTGCTAGCGCTTTTAGCCGCTTTAGCGGCCTTTCCCCCTACCCGAAGG
GTGGGGGCGCGTGTGCAGCCCCGCAGGGCCTGTCTCGGTCGATCATTCAGCCCGGCTCATCCTTCTGGCG
TGGCGGCAGACCGAACAAGGCGCGGTCGTGGTCGCGTTCAAGGTACGCATCCATTGCCGCCATGAGCCGA
TCCTCCGGCCACTCGCTGCTGTTCACCTTGGCCAAAATCATGGCCCCCACCAGCACCTTGCGCCTTGTTT
CGTTCTTGCGCTCTTGCTGCTGTTCCCTTGCCCGCACCCGCTGAATTTCGGCATTGATTCGCGCTCGTTG
TTCTTCGAGCTTGGCCAGCCGATCCGCCGCCTTGTTGCTCCCCTTAACCATCTTGACACCCCATTGTTAA
TGTGCTGTCTCGTAGGCTATCATGGAGGCACAGCGGCGGCAATCCCGACCCTACTTTGTAGGGGAGGGCG
CACTTACCGGTTTCTCTTCGAGAAACTGGCCTAACGGCCACCCTTCGGGCGGTGCGCTCTCCGAGGGCCA
TTGCATGGAGCCGAAAAGCAAAAGCAACAGCGAGGCAGCATGGCGATTTATCACCTTACGGCGAAAACCG
GCAGCAGGTCGGGCGGCCAATCGGCCAGGGCCAAGGCCGACTACATCCAGCGCGAAGGCAAGTATGCCCG
CGACATGGATGAAGTCTTGCACGCCGAATCCGGGCACATGCCGGAGTTCGTCGAGCGGCCCGCCGACTAC
TGGGATGCTGCCGACCTGTATGAACGCGCCAATGGGCGGCTGTTCAAGGAGGTCGAATTTGCCCTGCCGG
TCGAGCTGACCCTCGACCAGCAGAAGGCGCTGGCGTCCGAGTTCGCCCAGCACCTGACCGGTGCCGAGCG
CCTGCCGTATACGCTGGCCATCCATGCCGGTGGCGGCGAGAACCCGCACTGCCACCTGATGATCTCCGAG
CGGATCAATGACGGCATCGAGCGGCCCGCCGCTCAGTGGTTCAAGCGGTACAACGGCAAGACCCCGGAGA
AGGGCGGGGCACAGAAGACCGAAGCGCTCAAGCCCAAGGCATGGCTTGAGCAGACCCGCGAGGCATGGGC
CGACCATGCCAACCGGGCATTAGAGCGGGCTGGCCACGACGCCCGCATTGACCACAGAACACTTGAGGCG
CAGGGCATCGAGCGCCTGCCCGGTGTTCACCTGGGGCCGAACGTGGTGGAGATGGAAGGCCGGGGCATCC
GCACCGACCGGGCAGACGTGGCCCTGAACATCGACACCGCCAACGCCCAGATCATCGACTTACAGGAATA
CCGGGAGGCAATAGACCATGAACGCAATCGACAGAGTGAAGAAATCCAGAGGCATCAACGAGTTAGCGGA
GCAGATCGAACCGCTGGCCCAGAGCATGGCGACACTGGCCGACGAAGCCCGGCAGGTCATGAGCCAGACC
CAGCAGGCCAGCGAGGCGCAGGCGGCGGAGTGGCTGAAAGCCCAGCGCCAGACAGGGGCGGCATGGGTGG
AGCTGGCCAAAGAGTTGCGGGAGGTAGCCGCCGAGGTGAGCAGCGCCGCGCAGAGCGCCCGGAGCGCGTC
GCGGGGGTGGCACTGGAAGCTATGGCTAACCGTGATGCTGGCTTCCATGATGCCTACGGTGGTGCTGCTG
ATCGCATCGTTGCTCTTGCTCGACCTGACGCCACTGACAACCGAGGACGGCTCGATCTGGCTGCGCTTGG
TGGCCCGATGAAGAACGACAGGACTTTGCAGGCCATAGGCCGACAGCTCAAGGCCATGGGCTGTGAGCGC
TCTTCCGCTTCCTCGCTCACTGACTCGCTGCGCTCGGTCGTTCGGCTGCGGCGAGCGGTATCAGCTCACT
CAAAGGCGGTAATACGGTTATCCACAGAATCAGGGGATAACGCAGGAAAGAACATGTGAGCAAAAGGCCA
GCAAAAGGCCAGGAACCGTAAAAAGGCCGCGTTGCTGGCGTTTTTCCATAGGCTCCGCCCCCCTGACGAG
CATCACAAAAATCGACGCTCAAGTCAGAGGTGGCGAAACCCGACAGGACTATAAAGATACCAGGCGTTTC
CCCCTGGAAGCTCCCTCGTGCGCTCTCCTGTTCCGACCCTGCCGCTTACCGGATACCTGTCCGCCTTTCT
CCCTTCGGGAAGCGTGGCGCTTTCTCATAGCTCACGCTGTAGGTATCTCAGTTCGGTGTAGGTCGTTCGC
TCCAAGCTGGGCTGTGTGCACGAACCCCCCGTTCAGCCCGACCGCTGCGCCTTATCCGGTAACTATCGTC
TTGAGTCCAACCCGGTAAGACACGACTTATCGCCACTGGCAGCAGCCACTGGTAACAGGATTAGCAGAGC
GAGGTATGTAGGCGGTGCTACAGAGTTCTTGAAGTGGTGGCCTAACTACGGCTACACTAGAAGGACAGTA
TTTGGTATCTGCGCTCTGCTGAAGCCAGTTACCTTCGGAAAAAGAGTTGGTAGCTCTTGATCCGGCAAAC
AAACCACCGCTGGTAGCGGTGGTTTTTTTGTTTGCAAGCAGCAGATTACGCGCAGAAAAAAAGGATCTCA
AGAAGATCCTTTGATCTTTTCTACGGGGTCTGACGCTCAGTGGAACGAAAACTCACGTTAAGGGATTTTG
GTCATGAGATTATCAAAAAGGATCTTCACCTAGATCCTTTTAAATTAAAAATGAAGTTTTAAATCAATCT
AAAGTATATATGAGTAAACTTGGTCTGACAGTTACCAATGCTTAATCAGTGAGGCACCTATCTCAGCGAT
CTGTCTATTTCGTTCATCCATAGTTGCCTGACTCCCCGTCGTGTAGATAACTACGATACGGGAGGGCTTA
CCATCTGGCCCCAGTGCTGCAATGATACCGCGAGACCCACGCTCACCGGCTCCAGATTTATCAGCAATAA
ACCAGCCAGCCGGAAGGGCCGAGCGCAGAAGTGGTCCTGCAACTTTATCCGCCTCCATCCAGTCTATTAA
TTGTTGCCGGGAAGCTAGAGTAAGTAGTTCGCCAGTTAATAGTTTGCGCAACGTTGTTGCCATTGCTGCA
GGCATCGTGGTGTCACGCTCGTCGTTTGGTATGGCTTCATTCAGCTCCGGTTCCCAACGATCAAGGCGAG
TTACATGATCCCCCATGTTGTGCAAAAAAGCGGTTAGCTCCTTCGGTCCTCCGATCGTTGTCAGAAGTAA
GTTGGCCGCAGTGTTATCACTCATGGTTATGGCAGCACTGCATAATTCTCTTACTGTCATGCCATCCGTA
AGATGCTTTTCTGTGACTGGTGAGTACTCAACCAAGTCATTCTGAGAATAGTGTATGCGGCGACCGAGTT
GCTCTTGCCCGGCGTCAACACGGGATAATACCGCGCCACATAGCAGAACTTTAAAAGTGCTCATCATTGG
AAAACGTTCTTCGGGGCGAAAACTCTCAAGGATCTTACCGCTGTTGAGATCCAGTTCGATGTAACCCACT
CGTGCACCCAACTGATCTTCAGCATCTTTTACTTTCACCAGCGTTTCTGGGTGAGCAAAAACAGGAAGGC
AAAATGCCGCAAAAAAGGGAATAAGGGCGACACGGAAATGTTGAATACTCATACTCTTCCTTTTTCAATA
TTATTGAAGCATTTATCAGGGTTATTGTCTCATGAGCGGATACATATTTGAATGTATTTAGAAAAATAAA
CAAATAGGGGTTCCGCGCACATTTCCCCGAAAAGTGCCACCTGACGTCTAAGAAACCATTATTATCATGA
CATTAACCTATAAAAATAGGCGTATCACGAGGCCCTTTCGTCTTCAAGAA
