Features (pLannotate 1.2.2; 13 found; start..end, strand, type, name):
    102..815     +  CDS            GFPmut3: GFPmut3 is a basic (constitutively fluorescent) green fluorescent protein published in 1996, derived from Aequorea victoria. It is reported to be a very rapidly-maturing weak dimer.
    826..846     +  misc_feature   MCS (fragment): pUC18/19 multiple cloning site
    855..926     +  terminator     rrnB T1 terminator: transcription terminator T1 from the E. coli rrnB gene
    942..969     +  terminator     T7Te terminator: phage T7 early transcription terminator
   1033..1184    +  CDS            TcR (fragment): tetracycline efflux protein; tet; confers resistance to tetracycline
   1179..1241    -  rep_origin     RSF1010 oriV (fragment): replication origin of the broad-host-range plasmid RSF1010; requires the RSF1010 RepA/B/C proteins for replication (Scholz et al., 1989)
   1271..1552    -  CDS            mobC: MOBC_ECOLX - Protein predicted: Swiss-Prot protein existence level 4. This protein is essential to promote the specific transfer of the plasmid in the presence of conjugative plasmids. From Escherichia coli.
   1583..1670    +  oriT           RSF1010 oriT: origin of transfer of the broad-host-range plasmid RSF1010 (Scholz et al., 1989)
   1751..2971    +  CDS            mobA (fragment): MOBA2_ECOLX - Also known as repB. Experimental evidence at protein level: Swiss-Prot protein existence level 1. Part of the relaxosome complex that is responsible for plasmid transfer during conjugation. Locally unwinds DNA and catalyzes the cleavage of one of the DNA strands at oriT. The cleaved strand is then transferred through the dedicated type IV secretion apparatus. MobA remains covalently linked at the 5' end of the strand, and once in the recipient cell, it probably catalyzes the rejoining of the two ends of the strand, re-forming the circular plasmid DNA. The primase activity of MobA
   3154..3742    -  rep_origin     ori: high-copy-number ColE1/pMB1/pBR322/pUC origin of replication
   3913..4773    -  CDS            AmpR: β-lactamase; bla; confers resistance to ampicillin, carbenicillin, and related antibiotics
   4774..4878    -  promoter       AmpR promoter: bla
   4979..5000    +  misc_feature   MCS (fragment): pUC18/19 multiple cloning site
>Addgene plasmid #112518 | pCON1-ProD.gfp | addgene full sequence | sequence record 214910 | Addgene NGS Result
CAGGGAGACCACAACGGTTTCCCTCTACAAATAATTTTGTTTAACTTTTACTAGAGTCACACAGGAAAGT
ACTAGTCTAGATTTAAGAAGGAGATATACATATGAGTAAAGGAGAAGAACTTTTCACTGGAGTTGTCCCA
ATTCTTGTTGAATTAGATGGTGATGTTAATGGGCACAAATTTTCTGTCAGTGGAGAGGGTGAAGGTGATG
CAACATACGGAAAACTTACCCTTAAATTTATTTGCACTACTGGAAAACTACCTGTTCCATGGCCAACACT
TGTCACTACTTTCGGTTATGGTGTTCAATGCTTTGCGAGATACCCAGATCATATGAAACAGCATGACTTT
TTCAAGAGTGCCATGCCCGAAGGTTATGTACAGGAAAGAACTATATTTTTCAAAGATGACGGGAACTACA
AGACACGTGCTGAAGTCAAGTTTGAAGGTGATACCCTTGTTAATAGAATCGAGTTAAAAGGTATTGATTT
TAAAGAAGATGGAAACATTCTTGGACACAAATTGGAATACAACTATAACTCACACAATGTATACATCATG
GCAGACAAACAAAAGAATGGAATCAAAGTTAACTTCAAAATTAGACACAACATTGAAGATGGAAGCGTTC
AACTAGCAGACCATTATCAACAAAATACTCCAATTGGCGATGGCCCTGTCCTTTTACCAGACAACCATTA
CCTGTCCACACAATCTGCCCTTTCGAAAGATCCCAACGAAAAGAGAGACCACATGGTCCTTCTTGAGTTT
GTAACAGCTGCTGGGATTACACATGGCATGGATGAACTATACAAATAAATGTCCAGACCTGCAGGCATGC
AAGCTTCCAGGCATCAAATAAAACGAAAGGCTCAGTCGAAAGACTGGGCCTTTCGTTTTATCTGTTGTTT
GTCGGTGAACGCTCTCTACTAGAGTCACACTGGCTCACCTTCGGGTGGGCCTTTCTGCGTTTATAAAGCT
TTAATGCGGTAGTTTATCACAGTTAAATTGCTAACGCAGTCAGGCACCGTGTATGAAATCTAACAATGCG
CTCATCGTCATCCTCGGCACCGTCACCCTGGATGCTGTAGGCATAGGCTTGGTTATGCCGGTACTGCCGG
GCCTCTTGCGGGATATCGTCCATTCCGACAGCATCGCCAGTCACTATGGCGTGCTGCTAGCGCTTTTAGC
CGCTTTAGCGGCCTTTCCCCCTACCCGAAGGGTGGGGGCGCGTGTGCAGCCCCGCAGGGCCTGTCTCGGT
CGATCATTCAGCCCGGCTCATCCTTCTGGCGTGGCGGCAGACCGAACAAGGCGCGGTCGTGGTCGCGTTC
AAGGTACGCATCCATTGCCGCCATGAGCCGATCCTCCGGCCACTCGCTGCTGTTCACCTTGGCCAAAATC
ATGGCCCCCACCAGCACCTTGCGCCTTGTTTCGTTCTTGCGCTCTTGCTGCTGTTCCCTTGCCCGCACCC
GCTGAATTTCGGCATTGATTCGCGCTCGTTGTTCTTCGAGCTTGGCCAGCCGATCCGCCGCCTTGTTGCT
CCCCTTAACCATCTTGACACCCCATTGTTAATGTGCTGTCTCGTAGGCTATCATGGAGGCACAGCGGCGG
CAATCCCGACCCTACTTTGTAGGGGAGGGCGCACTTACCGGTTTCTCTTCGAGAAACTGGCCTAACGGCC
ACCCTTCGGGCGGTGCGCTCTCCGAGGGCCATTGCATGGAGCCGAAAAGCAAAAGCAACAGCGAGGCAGC
ATGGCGATTTATCACCTTACGGCGAAAACCGGCAGCAGGTCGGGCGGCCAATCGGCCAGGGCCAAGGCCG
ACTACATCCAGCGCGAAGGCAAGTATGCCCGCGACATGGATGAAGTCTTGCACGCCGAATCCGGGCACAT
GCCGGAGTTCGTCGAGCGGCCCGCCGACTACTGGGATGCTGCCGACCTGTATGAACGCGCCAATGGGCGG
CTGTTCAAGGAGGTCGAATTTGCCCTGCCGGTCGAGCTGACCCTCGACCAGCAGAAGGCGCTGGCGTCCG
AGTTCGCCCAGCACCTGACCGGTGCCGAGCGCCTGCCGTATACGCTGGCCATCCATGCCGGTGGCGGCGA
GAACCCGCACTGCCACCTGATGATCTCCGAGCGGATCAATGACGGCATCGAGCGGCCCGCCGCTCAGTGG
TTCAAGCGGTACAACGGCAAGACCCCGGAGAAGGGCGGGGCACAGAAGACCGAAGCGCTCAAGCCCAAGG
CATGGCTTGAGCAGACCCGCGAGGCATGGGCCGACCATGCCAACCGGGCATTAGAGCGGGCTGGCCACGA
CGCCCGCATTGACCACAGAACACTTGAGGCGCAGGGCATCGAGCGCCTGCCCGGTGTTCACCTGGGGCCG
AACGTGGTGGAGATGGAAGGCCGGGGCATCCGCACCGACCGGGCAGACGTGGCCCTGAACATCGACACCG
CCAACGCCCAGATCATCGACTTACAGGAATACCGGGAGGCAATAGACCATGAACGCAATCGACAGAGTGA
AGAAATCCAGAGGCATCAACGAGTTAGCGGAGCAGATCGAACCGCTGGCCCAGAGCATGGCGACACTGGC
CGACGAAGCCCGGCAGGTCATGAGCCAGACCCAGCAGGCCAGCGAGGCGCAGGCGGCGGAGTGGCTGAAA
GCCCAGCGCCAGACAGGGGCGGCATGGGTGGAGCTGGCCAAAGAGTTGCGGGAGGTAGCCGCCGAGGTGA
GCAGCGCCGCGCAGAGCGCCCGGAGCGCGTCGCGGGGGTGGCACTGGAAGCTATGGCTAACCGTGATGCT
GGCTTCCATGATGCCTACGGTGGTGCTGCTGATCGCATCGTTGCTCTTGCTCGACCTGACGCCACTGACA
ACCGAGGACGGCTCGATCTGGCTGCGCTTGGTGGCCCGATGAAGAACGACAGGACTTTGCAGGCCATAGG
CCGACAGCTCAAGGCCATGGGCTGTGAGCGCTCTTCCGCTTCCTCGCTCACTGACTCGCTGCGCTCGGTC
GTTCGGCTGCGGCGAGCGGTATCAGCTCACTCAAAGGCGGTAATACGGTTATCCACAGAATCAGGGGATA
ACGCAGGAAAGAACATGTGAGCAAAAGGCCAGCAAAAGGCCAGGAACCGTAAAAAGGCCGCGTTGCTGGC
GTTTTTCCATAGGCTCCGCCCCCCTGACGAGCATCACAAAAATCGACGCTCAAGTCAGAGGTGGCGAAAC
CCGACAGGACTATAAAGATACCAGGCGTTTCCCCCTGGAAGCTCCCTCGTGCGCTCTCCTGTTCCGACCC
TGCCGCTTACCGGATACCTGTCCGCCTTTCTCCCTTCGGGAAGCGTGGCGCTTTCTCATAGCTCACGCTG
TAGGTATCTCAGTTCGGTGTAGGTCGTTCGCTCCAAGCTGGGCTGTGTGCACGAACCCCCCGTTCAGCCC
GACCGCTGCGCCTTATCCGGTAACTATCGTCTTGAGTCCAACCCGGTAAGACACGACTTATCGCCACTGG
CAGCAGCCACTGGTAACAGGATTAGCAGAGCGAGGTATGTAGGCGGTGCTACAGAGTTCTTGAAGTGGTG
GCCTAACTACGGCTACACTAGAAGGACAGTATTTGGTATCTGCGCTCTGCTGAAGCCAGTTACCTTCGGA
AAAAGAGTTGGTAGCTCTTGATCCGGCAAACAAACCACCGCTGGTAGCGGTGGTTTTTTTGTTTGCAAGC
AGCAGATTACGCGCAGAAAAAAAGGATCTCAAGAAGATCCTTTGATCTTTTCTACGGGGTCTGACGCTCA
GTGGAACGAAAACTCACGTTAAGGGATTTTGGTCATGAGATTATCAAAAAGGATCTTCACCTAGATCCTT
TTAAATTAAAAATGAAGTTTTAAATCAATCTAAAGTATATATGAGTAAACTTGGTCTGACAGTTACCAAT
GCTTAATCAGTGAGGCACCTATCTCAGCGATCTGTCTATTTCGTTCATCCATAGTTGCCTGACTCCCCGT
CGTGTAGATAACTACGATACGGGAGGGCTTACCATCTGGCCCCAGTGCTGCAATGATACCGCGAGACCCA
CGCTCACCGGCTCCAGATTTATCAGCAATAAACCAGCCAGCCGGAAGGGCCGAGCGCAGAAGTGGTCCTG
CAACTTTATCCGCCTCCATCCAGTCTATTAATTGTTGCCGGGAAGCTAGAGTAAGTAGTTCGCCAGTTAA
TAGTTTGCGCAACGTTGTTGCCATTGCTGCAGGCATCGTGGTGTCACGCTCGTCGTTTGGTATGGCTTCA
TTCAGCTCCGGTTCCCAACGATCAAGGCGAGTTACATGATCCCCCATGTTGTGCAAAAAAGCGGTTAGCT
CCTTCGGTCCTCCGATCGTTGTCAGAAGTAAGTTGGCCGCAGTGTTATCACTCATGGTTATGGCAGCACT
GCATAATTCTCTTACTGTCATGCCATCCGTAAGATGCTTTTCTGTGACTGGTGAGTACTCAACCAAGTCA
TTCTGAGAATAGTGTATGCGGCGACCGAGTTGCTCTTGCCCGGCGTCAACACGGGATAATACCGCGCCAC
ATAGCAGAACTTTAAAAGTGCTCATCATTGGAAAACGTTCTTCGGGGCGAAAACTCTCAAGGATCTTACC
GCTGTTGAGATCCAGTTCGATGTAACCCACTCGTGCACCCAACTGATCTTCAGCATCTTTTACTTTCACC
AGCGTTTCTGGGTGAGCAAAAACAGGAAGGCAAAATGCCGCAAAAAAGGGAATAAGGGCGACACGGAAAT
GTTGAATACTCATACTCTTCCTTTTTCAATATTATTGAAGCATTTATCAGGGTTATTGTCTCATGAGCGG
ATACATATTTGAATGTATTTAGAAAAATAAACAAATAGGGGTTCCGCGCACATTTCCCCGAAAAGTGCCA
CCTGACGTCTAAGAAACCATTATTATCATGACATTAACCTATAAAAATAGGCGTATCACGAGGCCCTTTC
GTCTTCAAGAATTCGAGCTCGGTACCCGGGCACAGCTAACACCACGTCGTCCCTATCTGCTGCCCTAGGT
CTATGAGTGGTTGCTGGATAACTTTACGGGCATGCATAAGGCTCGTATAATATATT
